Addgene plasmid #186704: pPBpuro-mCherry-HRasCT
Purpose: Encoding membrane-targeted mCherry
Depositing lab: Michiyuki Matsuda. Depositing organization: Kyoto University, Graduate School of Biostudies. Publication: A feedback loop between lamellipodial extension and HGF-ERK signaling specifies leader cells during collective cell migration. Hino N, Matsuda K, Jikko Y, Maryu G, Sakai K, Imamura R, Tsukiji S, Aoki K, Terai K, Hirashima T, Trepat X, Matsuda M. Dev Cell. 2022 Oct 10;57(19):2290-2304.e7. doi: 10.1016/j.devcel.2022.09.003. Epub 2022 Sep 28. PubMed 36174555.
Backbone
  Vector backbone: pPBpuro
  Backbone size w/o insert (bp): 6900
  Total vector size (bp): 7694
  Vector type: Mammalian Expression
  Selectable markers: Puromycin
Growth in bacteria
  Bacterial resistance: Ampicillin, 100 μg/mL
  Growth temperature: 37°C
  Growth strain: DH5alpha
  Copy number: Unknown
Gene/Insert
  Gene/Insert name: mCherry-HRasCT
  Species: Synthetic
  Insert size (bp): 777
Terms and licenses: Academic/Nonprofit Terms; Industry Terms: Not Available to Industry
How to cite: pPBpuro-mCherry-HRasCT was a gift from Michiyuki Matsuda (Addgene plasmid # 186704 ; http://n2t.net/addgene:186704 ; RRID:Addgene_186704)
