[The description below was written by a language model from this plasmid's Addgene catalogue record and pLannotate feature annotations shown in this document.]
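Description:
pPBpuro-mCherry-HRasCT is a mammalian expression plasmid of about 7.7 kb, built on the pPBpuro backbone, that encodes a membrane-targeted red fluorescent protein. It is maintained in E. coli through a high-copy ColE1/pUC-type origin and an ampicillin resistance gene (β-lactamase with its own promoter). It also carries pBluescript-style cloning-vector remnants: an f1 phage origin, lacZα and lacI fragments, lac promoter/operator elements, and flanking T7 and T3 promoters. The backbone name suggests a piggyBac transposon vector, but the feature table does not annotate any transposon terminal repeats, so the record does not confirm this.

The expression cassette begins with a CMV enhancer followed by a chimeric chicken β-actin/rabbit β-globin intron. This arrangement is characteristic of a CAG-type promoter, although the core promoter itself is not annotated. It drives a synthetic insert of roughly 780 bp in which mCherry, a rapidly maturing monomeric red fluorescent protein, is joined at its C-terminus to a short fragment of human H-Ras. The "CT" in the name indicates the H-Ras C-terminal region, which generally carries the lipid-modification signals that anchor Ras to the plasma membrane. This fits the stated purpose of directing mCherry to membranes. Downstream, an EMCV IRES allows translation of puromycin N-acetyltransferase from the same transcript, which ends at a bovine growth hormone polyadenylation signal. Because the reporter and the resistance gene share one bicistronic mRNA, puromycin selection enriches for cells that also express the fluorescent marker. The construct is suited to labelling cell membranes for live imaging, and its associated publication concerns collective cell migration.
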