Features (pLannotate 1.2.2; 23 found; start..end, strand, type, name):
     30..458     -  rep_origin     f1 ori (sequence partly withheld): f1 bacteriophage origin of replication; arrow indicates direction of (+) strand synthesis
    463..618     -  CDS            lacZα (fragment): LacZα fragment of β-galactosidase; lacZ fragment
    626..644     +  promoter       T7 promoter: promoter for bacteriophage T7 RNA polymerase
   1011..1390    +  enhancer       CMV enhancer: human cytomegalovirus immediate early enhancer
   1668..2684    +  intron         chimeric intron: chimera between introns from chicken β-actin and rabbit β-globin
   2754..3461    +  CDS            mCherry: mCherry is a basic (constitutively fluorescent) red fluorescent protein published in 2004, derived from Discosoma sp.. It is reported to be a very rapidly-maturing monomer with low acid sensitivity.
   3467..3530    +  CDS            H-Ras (fragment): human small GTPase proto-oncoprotein
   3596..4157    +  misc_feature   IRES: internal ribosome entry site (IRES) of the encephalomyocarditis virus (EMCV)
   4160..4759    +  CDS            PuroR: puromycin N-acetyltransferase; pac from Streptomyces alboniger; confers resistance to puromycin
   4792..5016    +  polyA_signal   bGH poly(A) signal: bovine growth hormone polyadenylation signal
   5020..5036    +  promoter       SV40 promoter (fragment): SV40 enhancer and early promoter
   5087..5103    -  protein_bind   lac operator: The lac repressor binds to the lac operator to inhibit transcription in E. coli. This inhibition can be relieved by adding lactose or isopropyl-β-D-thiogalactopyranoside (IPTG). lac repressor encoded by lacI
   5111..5141    -  promoter       lac promoter: promoter for the E. coli lac operon
   5156..5177    -  protein_bind   CAP binding site: CAP binding activates transcription in the presence of cAMP. E. coli catabolite activator protein
   5190..5229    -  CDS            lacI (fragment): lac repressor; lacI; The lac repressor binds to the lac operator to inhibit transcription in E. coli. This inhibition can be relieved by adding lactose or isopropyl-β-D-thiogalactopyranoside (IPTG).
   5514..5532    -  promoter       T3 promoter: promoter for bacteriophage T3 RNA polymerase
   5577..5593    -  protein_bind   lac operator: The lac repressor binds to the lac operator to inhibit transcription in E. coli. This inhibition can be relieved by adding lactose or isopropyl-β-D-thiogalactopyranoside (IPTG). lac repressor encoded by lacI
   5601..5631    -  promoter       lac promoter: promoter for the E. coli lac operon
   5646..5667    -  protein_bind   CAP binding site: CAP binding activates transcription in the presence of cAMP. E. coli catabolite activator protein
   5680..5772    -  CDS            lacI (fragment): lac repressor; lacI; The lac repressor binds to the lac operator to inhibit transcription in E. coli. This inhibition can be relieved by adding lactose or isopropyl-β-D-thiogalactopyranoside (IPTG).
   5955..6543    -  rep_origin     ori: high-copy-number ColE1/pMB1/pBR322/pUC origin of replication
   6714..7574    -  CDS            AmpR: β-lactamase; bla; confers resistance to ampicillin, carbenicillin, and related antibiotics
   7575..7679    -  promoter       AmpR promoter: bla
>Addgene plasmid #186704 | pPBpuro-mCherry-HRasCT | addgene full sequence | sequence record 377364 | Addgene NGS Result
CTAAATTGTAAGCGTTAATATTTTGTTAAAATTCGCGTTAAATTTTTGTTAAATCAGCTCATTTTTTAAC
CAATAGGCCGAAATCGGCAAAATCCCTTATAAATCAAAAGAATAGACCGAGATAGGGT
[37 nt withheld, positions 129-165]
AAAGAACGTGGACTCCAACGTCAAAGG
[49 nt withheld, positions 193-241]
T
[91 nt withheld, positions 243-333]
G
[124 nt withheld, positions 335-458]
CCCATTCGCCATTCAGGCTGCGCAACTGTTGGGAAGGGCGATCGGTGCGGGCCTCTTCGCTATTACGCCA
GCTGGCGAAAGGGGGATGTGCTGCAAGGCGATTAAGTTGGGTAACGCCAGGGTTTTCCCAGTCACGACGT
TGTAAAACGACGGCCAGTGAGCGCGCGTAATACGACTCACTATAGGGCGAATTGGGGCGCGCCATTCTAG
ATTAACCCTAGAAAGATAGTCTGCGTAAAATTGACGCATGCATTCTTGAAATATTGCTCTCTCTTTCTAA
ATAGCGCGAATCCGTCGCTGTGCATTTAGGACATCTCAGTCGCCGCTTGGAGCTCCCGTGAGGCGTGCTT
GTCAATGCGGTAAGTGTCACTGATTTTGAACTATAACGACCGCGTGAGTCAAAATGACGCATGATTATCT
TTTACGTGACTTTTAAGATTTAACTCATACGATAATTATATTGTTATTTCATGTTCTACTTACGTGATAA
CTTATTATATATATATTTTCTTGTTATAGATATCAACTAGAATGCTAGCATGGGCCCATCTCGACATTGA
TTATTGACTAGTTATTAATAGTAATCAATTACGGGGTCATTAGTTCATAGCCCATATATGGAGTTCCGCG
TTACATAACTTACGGTAAATGGCCCGCCTGGCTGACCGCCCAACGACCCCCGCCCATTGACGTCAATAAT
GACGTATGTTCCCATAGTAACGCCAATAGGGACTTTCCATTGACGTCAATGGGTGGAGTATTTACGGTAA
ACTGCCCACTTGGCAGTACATCAAGTGTATCATATGCCAAGTACGCCCCCTATTGACGTCAATGACGGTA
AATGGCCCGCCTGGCATTATGCCCAGTACATGACCTTATGGGACTTTCCTACTTGGCAGTACATCTACGT
ATTAGTCATCGCTATTACCATGGTCGAGGTGAGCCCCACGTTCTGCTTCACTCTCCCCATCTCCCCCCCC
TCCCCACCCCCAATTTTGTATTTATTTATTTTTTAATTATTTTGTGCAGCGATGGGGGCGGGGGGGGGGG
GGGSGSGCGCCRGGSGGGGGGGGGGGGGGSGGGGGGGGGGGSGGGGSGRGGSGGRGRGGKGSGGSGGCNG
CCAATCAGNGCGGCGCGCTCCGAAAGTTTCCTTTTATGGCGAGGCGGCGGCGGCGGCGGCCCTATAAAAA
GCGAAGCGCGCGGCGGGCGGGAGTCGCTGCGCGCTGCCTTCGCCCCGTGCCCCGCTCCGCCGCCGCCTCG
CGCCGCCCGCCCCGGCTCTGACTGACCGCGTTACTCCCACAGGTGAGCGGGCGGGACGGCCCTTCTCCTC
CGGGCTGTAATTAGCGCTTGGTTTAATGACGGCTTGTTTCTTTTCTGTGGCTGCGTGAAAGCCTTGAGGG
GCTCCGGGAGGGCCCTTTGTGCGGGGGGAGCGGCTCGGGGGGTGCGTGCGTGTGTGTGTGCGTGGGGAGC
GCCGCGTGCGGCTCCGCGCTGCCCGGCGGCTGTGAGCGCTGCGGGCGCGGCGCGGGGCTTTGTGCGCTCC
GCAGTGTGCGCGAGGGGAGCGCGGCCGGGGGCGGTGCCCCGCGGTGCGGGGGGGGCTGCGAGGGGAACAA
AGGCTGCGTGCGGGGTGTGTGCGTGGGGGGGTGAGCAGGGGGTGTGGGCGCGTCGGTCGGGCTGCAACCC
CCCCTGCACCCCCCTCCCCGAGTTGCTGAGCACGGCCCGGCTTCGGGTGCGGGGCTCCGTACGGGGCGTG
GCGCGGGGCTCGCCGTGCCGGGCGGGGGGTGGCGGCAGGTGGGGGTGCCGGGCGGGGCGGGGCCGCCYCG
GGCCGGGGRGGGCTCGGGGGRGGGGCGCGGCGGCCCCCGGAGCGCCGGCGGCTGTCGAGGCGCGGCGAGC
CGCAGCCATTGCCTTTTATGGTAATCGTGCGAGAGGGCGCAGGGACTTCCTTTGTCCCAAATCTGTGCGG
AGCCGAAATCTGGGAGGCGCCGCCGCACCCCCTCTAGCGGGCGCGGGGCGAAGCGGTGCGGCGCCGGCAG
GAAGGAAATGGGCGGGGAGGGCCTTCGTGCGTCGCCGCGCCGCCGTCCCCTTCTCCCTCTCCAGCCTCGG
GGCTGTCCGCGGGGGGACGGCTGCCTTCGGGGGGGACGGGGCAGGGCGGGGTTCGGCTTCTGGCGTGTGA
CCGGCGGCTCTAGAGCCTCTGCTAACCATGTTCATGCCTTCTTCTTTTTCCTACAGCTCCTGGGCAACGT
GCTGGTTATTGTGCTGTCTCATCATTTTGGCAAAGAATTGGGATCCGAATTCACCATGGTGAGCAAGGGC
GAGGAGGATAACATGGCCATCATCAAGGAGTTCATGCGCTTCAAGGTGCACATGGAGGGCTCCGTGAACG
GCCACGAGTTCGAGATCGAGGGCGAGGGCGAGGGCCGCCCCTACGAGGGCACCCAGACCGCCAAGCTGAA
GGTGACCAAGGGTGGCCCCCTGCCCTTCGCCTGGGACATCCTGTCCCCTCAGTTCATGTACGGCTCCAAG
GCCTACGTGAAGCACCCCGCCGACATCCCCGACTACTTGAAGCTGTCCTTCCCCGAGGGCTTCAAGTGGG
AGCGCGTGATGAACTTCGAGGACGGCGGCGTGGTGACCGTGACCCAGGACTCCTCCCTGCAGGACGGCGA
GTTCATCTACAAGGTGAAGCTGCGCGGCACCAACTTCCCCTCCGACGGCCCCGTAATGCAGAAGAAGACC
ATGGGCTGGGAGGCCTCCTCCGAGCGGATGTACCCCGAGGACGGCGCCCTGAAGGGCGAGATCAAGCAGA
GGCTGAAGCTGAAGGACGGCGGCCACTACGACGCTGAGGTCAAGACCACCTACAAGGCCAAGAAGCCCGT
GCAGCTGCCCGGCGCCTACAACGTCAACATCAAGTTGGACATCACCTCCCACAACGAGGACTACACCATC
GTGGAACAGTACGAACGCGCCGAGGGCCGCCACTCCACCGGCGGCAAGGACGAGCTGTACAAGCTCGAGA
AGCTGAACCCTCCTGATGAGAGTGGCCCCGGCTGCATGAGCTGCAAGTGTGTGCTCTCCTGAGCGGCCGC
TCTAGAGTCAACTAACTTAAGCTAGCAACGGTTTCCCTCTAGCGGGATCAATTCCGCCCCCCCCCCCTAA
CGTTACTGGCCGAAGCCGCTTGGAATAAGGCCGGTGTGCGTTTGTCTATATGTTATTTTCCACCATATTG
CCGTCTTTTGGCAATGTGAGGGCCCGGAAACCTGGCCCTGTCTTCTTGACGAGCATTCCTAGGGGTCTTT
CCCCTCTCGCCAAAGGAATGCAAGGTCTGTTGAATGTCGTGAAGGAAGCAGTTCCTCTGGAAGCTTCTTG
AAGACAAACAACGTCTGTAGCGACCCTTTGCAGGCAGCGGAACCCCCCACCTGGCGACAGGTGCCTCTGC
GGCCAAAAGCCACGTGTATAAGATACACCTGCAAAGGCGGCACAACCCCAGTGCCACGTTGTGAGTTGGA
TAGTTGTGGAAAGAGTCAAATGGCTCTCCTCAAGCGTATTCAACAAGGGGCTGAAGGATGCCCAGAAGGT
ACCCCATTGTATGGGATCTGATCTGGGGCCTCGGTGCACATGCTTTACATGTGTTTAGTCGAGGTTAAAA
AAACGTCTAGGCCCCCCGAACCACGGGGACGTGGTTTTCCTTTGAAAAACACGATAATACCATGACCGAG
TACAAGCCCACGGTGCGCCTCGCCACCCGCGACGACGTCCCCAGGGCCGTACGCACCCTCGCCGCCGCGT
TCGCCGACTACCCCGCCACGCGCCACACCGTCGATCCGGACCGCCACATCGAGCGGGTCACCGAGCTGCA
AGAACTCTTCCTCACGCGCGTCGGGCTCGACATCGGCAAGGTGTGGGTCGCGGACGACGGCGCCGCGGTG
GCGGTCTGGACCACGCCGGAGAGCGTCGAAGCGGGGGCGGTGTTCGCCGAGATCGGCCCGCGCATGGCCG
AGTTGAGCGGTTCCCGGCTGGCCGCGCAGCAACAGATGGAAGGCCTCCTGGCGCCGCACCGGCCCAAGGA
GCCCGCGTGGTTCCTGGCCACCGTCGGCGTCTCGCCCGACCACCAGGGCAAGGGTCTGGGCAGCGCCGTC
GTGCTCCCCGGAGTGGAGGCGGCCGAGCGCGCCGGGGTGCCCGCCTTCCTGGAGACCTCCGCGCCCCGCA
ACCTCCCCTTCTACGAGCGGCTCGGCTTCACCGTCACCGCCGACGTCGAGGTGCCCGAAGGACCGCGCAC
CTGGTGCATGACCCGCAAGCCCGGTGCCTGATCGATGATCTAGAGCTCGCTGATCAGCCTCGACTGTGCC
TTCTAGTTGCCAGCCATCTGTTGTTTGCCCCTCCCCCGTGCCTTCCTTGACCCTGGAAGGTGCCACTCCC
ACTGTCCTTTCCTAATAAAATGAGGAAATTGCATCGCATTGTCTGAGTAGGTGTCATTCTATTCTGGGGG
GTGGGGTGGGGCAGGACAGCAAGGGGGAGGATTGGGAAGACAATAGCAGGCATGCTGGGGATGCGGTGGG
CTCTATGGCTTCTGAGGCGGAAAGAACCTGCAGCCCAAGCTTGGCGTAATCATGGTCATAGCTGTTTCCT
GTGTGAAATTGTTATCCGCTCACAATTCCACACAACATACGAGCCGGAAGCATAAAGTGTAAAGCCTGGG
GTGCCTAATGAGTGAGCTAACTCACATTAATTGCGTTGCGCTCACTGCCCGCTTTCCAGTCGGGAAACCT
GTCGTGCCAGCGGATCTTAAAAGTTTTGTTACTTTATAGAAGAAATTTTGAGTTTTTGTTTTTTTTTAAT
AAATAAATAAACATAAATAAATTGTTTGTTGAATTTATTATTAGTATGTAAGTGTAAATATAATAAAACT
TAATATCTATTCAAATTAATAAATAAACCTCGATATACAGACCGATAAAACACATGCGTCAATTTTACGC
ATGATTATCTTTAACGTACGTCACAATATGATTATCTTTCTAGGGTTAATCTAGTATACGCGTTTAATTA
ATCCAGCTTTTGTTCCCTTTAGTGAGGGTTAATTGCGCGCTTGGCGTAATCATGGTCATAGCTGTTTCCT
GTGTGAAATTGTTATCCGCTCACAATTCCACACAACATACGAGCCGGAAGCATAAAGTGTAAAGCCTGGG
GTGCCTAATGAGTGAGCTAACTCACATTAATTGCGTTGCGCTCACTGCCCGCTTTCCAGTCGGGAAACCT
GTCGTGCCAGCTGCATTAATGAATCGGCCAACGCGCGGGGAGAGGCGGTTTGCGTATTGGGCGCTCTTCC
GCTTCCTCGCTCACTGACTCGCTGCGCTCGGTCGTTCGGCTGCGGCGAGCGGTATCAGCTCACTCAAAGG
CGGTAATACGGTTATCCACAGAATCAGGGGATAACGCAGGAAAGAACATGTGAGCAAAAGGCCAGCAAAA
GGCCAGGAACCGTAAAAAGGCCGCGTTGCTGGCGTTTTTCCATAGGCTCCGCCCCCCTGACGAGCATCAC
AAAAATCGACGCTCAAGTCAGAGGTGGCGAAACCCGACAGGACTATAAAGATACCAGGCGTTTCCCCCTG
GAAGCTCCCTCGTGCGCTCTCCTGTTCCGACCCTGCCGCTTACCGGATACCTGTCCGCCTTTCTCCCTTC
GGGAAGCGTGGCGCTTTCTCATAGCTCACGCTGTAGGTATCTCAGTTCGGTGTAGGTCGTTCGCTCCAAG
CTGGGCTGTGTGCACGAACCCCCCGTTCAGCCCGACCGCTGCGCCTTATCCGGTAACTATCGTCTTGAGT
CCAACCCGGTAAGACACGACTTATCGCCACTGGCAGCAGCCACTGGTAACAGGATTAGCAGAGCGAGGTA
TGTAGGCGGTGCTACAGAGTTCTTGAAGTGGTGGCCTAACTACGGCTACACTAGAAGAACAGTATTTGGT
ATCTGCGCTCTGCTGAAGCCAGTTACCTTCGGAAAAAGAGTTGGTAGCTCTTGATCCGGCAAACAAACCA
CCGCTGGTAGCGGTGGTTTTTTTGTTTGCAAGCAGCAGATTACGCGCAGAAAAAAAGGATCTCAAGAAGA
TCCTTTGATCTTTTCTACGGGGTCTGACGCTCAGTGGAACGAAAACTCACGTTAAGGGATTTTGGTCATG
AGATTATCAAAAAGGATCTTCACCTAGATCCTTTTAAATTAAAAATGAAGTTTTAAATCAATCTAAAGTA
TATATGAGTAAACTTGGTCTGACAGTTACCAATGCTTAATCAGTGAGGCACCTATCTCAGCGATCTGTCT
ATTTCGTTCATCCATAGTTGCCTGACTCCCCGTCGTGTAGATAACTACGATACGGGAGGGCTTACCATCT
GGCCCCAGTGCTGCAATGATACCGCGAGACCCACGCTCACCGGCTCCAGATTTATCAGCAATAAACCAGC
CAGCCGGAAGGGCCGAGCGCAGAAGTGGTCCTGCAACTTTATCCGCCTCCATCCAGTCTATTAATTGTTG
CCGGGAAGCTAGAGTAAGTAGTTCGCCAGTTAATAGTTTGCGCAACGTTGTTGCCATTGCTACAGGCATC
GTGGTGTCACGCTCGTCGTTTGGTATGGCTTCATTCAGCTCCGGTTCCCAACGATCAAGGCGAGTTACAT
GATCCCCCATGTTGTGCAAAAAAGCGGTTAGCTCCTTCGGTCCTCCGATCGTTGTCAGAAGTAAGTTGGC
CGCAGTGTTATCACTCATGGTTATGGCAGCACTGCATAATTCTCTTACTGTCATGCCATCCGTAAGATGC
TTTTCTGTGACTGGTGAGTACTCAACCAAGTCATTCTGAGAATAGTGTATGCGGCGACCGAGTTGCTCTT
GCCCGGCGTCAATACGGGATAATACCGCGCCACATAGCAGAACTTTAAAAGTGCTCATCATTGGAAAACG
TTCTTCGGGGCGAAAACTCTCAAGGATCTTACCGCTGTTGAGATCCAGTTCGATGTAACCCACTCGTGCA
CCCAACTGATCTTCAGCATCTTTTACTTTCACCAGCGTTTCTGGGTGAGCAAAAACAGGAAGGCAAAATG
CCGCAAAAAAGGGAATAAGGGCGACACGGAAATGTTGAATACTCATACTCTTCCTTTTTCAATATTATTG
AAGCATTTATCAGGGTTATTGTCTCATGAGCGGATACATATTTGAATGTATTTAGAAAAATAAACAAATA
GGGGTTCCGCGCACATTTCCCCGAAAAGTGCCAC
